Addgene plasmid #20144: pDEST27-Vinculin
Depositing lab: Valeri Vasioukhin. Depositing organization: Fred Hutchinson Cancer Center. Publication: Alpha-E-catenin binds to dynamitin and regulates dynactin-mediated intracellular traffic. Lien WH, Gelfand VI, Vasioukhin V. J Cell Biol. 2008 Dec 15. 183(6):989-97. 10.1083/jcb.200805041 PubMed 19075109.
Backbone
  Vector backbone: pDEST27
  Backbone manufacturer: Invitrogen
  Backbone size w/o insert (bp): 8123
  Vector type: Mammalian Expression
  Selectable markers: Neomycin (select with G418)
Growth in bacteria
  Bacterial resistance: Ampicillin, 100 μg/mL
  Growth temperature: 37°C
  Growth strain: DH5alpha
  Copy number: Unknown
Gene/Insert
  Gene/Insert name: pDEST27-Vinculin (alt name: Vinculin)
  Species: M. musculus (mouse)
  Insert size (bp): 3200
  GenBank ID: NM_009502
  Entrez Gene: Vcl (a.k.a. 9430097D22)
  Cloning method: Gateway Cloning
  Sequencing primers: 5′ N/A
Terms and licenses: Academic/Nonprofit Terms; Industry Terms: Not Available to Industry
How to cite: pDEST27-Vinculin was a gift from Valeri Vasioukhin (Addgene plasmid # 20144 ; http://n2t.net/addgene:20144 ; RRID:Addgene_20144)
