[The description below was written by a language model from this plasmid's Addgene catalogue record.]
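Description:
pDEST27-Vinculin is a mammalian expression plasmid built on the commercial Gateway destination vector pDEST27 (backbone about 8.1 kb), into which an approximately 3.2 kb insert encoding mouse vinculin (Vcl) was introduced by Gateway recombination cloning. It is propagated in E. coli under ampicillin selection, and it carries a neomycin resistance marker so that transfected mammalian cells can be selected with G418. The copy number is recorded as unknown, and no feature table accompanies the entry, so the origin of replication and the precise layout of the expression cassette are not documented here.

The record does not state the promoter or any fusion tags. From general knowledge, pDEST27 is designed to drive expression from a CMV promoter and to fuse an N-terminal glutathione S-transferase (GST) tag to the recombined open reading frame, which would yield GST-vinculin in mammalian cells, but this should be confirmed against the sequence, as should the att recombination sites expected to flank the insert after the Gateway reaction. Vinculin is a cytoskeletal adaptor protein found at focal adhesions and adherens junctions, where it links adhesion receptor complexes to actin and interacts with alpha-catenin. The plasmid was deposited in connection with a study on alpha-E-catenin binding to dynamitin and its regulation of dynactin-mediated intracellular traffic. A tagged vinculin construct of this kind would be suited to expression in cultured cells for pull-down or interaction assays, although the entry does not spell out its specific role in that work.
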