>Addgene plasmid #20144 | pDEST27-Vinculin | addgene partial sequence | sequence record 26006 | 20144 with CMV-F
TAGCNGAGCTCGTTTAGTGAACCGTCAGATCGCCTGGAGACGCCATCCACGCTGTTTTGACCTCCATAGA
AGACACCGGGACCGATCCAGCCTCCGGACTCTAGCCTAGGCCGCGGACCATGGCCCCTATACTAGGTTAT
TGGAAAATTAAGGGCCTTGTGCAACCCACTCGACTTCTTTTGGAATATCTTGAAGAAAAATATGAAGAGC
ATTTGTATGAGCGCGATGAAGGTGATAAATGGCGAAACAAAAAGTTTGAATTGGGTTTGGAGTTTCCCAA
TCTTCCTTATTATATTGATGGTGATGTTAAATTAACACAGTCTATGGCCATCATACGTTATATAGCTGAC
AAGCACAACATGTTGGGTGGTTGTCCAAAAGAGCGTGCAGAGATTTCAATGCTTGAAGGAGCGGTTTTGG
ATATTAGATACGGTGTTTCGAGAATTGCATATAGTAAAGACTTTGAAACTCTCAAAGTTGATTTTCTTAG
CAAGCTACCTGAAATGCTGAAAATGTTCGAAGATCGTTTATGTCATAAAACATATTTAAATGGTGATCAT
GTAACCCATCCTGACTTCATGTTGTATGACGCTCTTGATGTTGTTTTATACATGGACCCAATGTGCCTGG
ATGCGTTCCCAAAATTAGTTTGTTTTAAAAAACGTATTGAAGCTATCCCACAAATTGANAANTACTTNAN
NNTCCAGCAAGTATATAGCATGGCCTTTGCAGGGCTGGCAAGCCCACGTTTTGGGTGGTNGGCGNACNTC
C
