>Addgene plasmid #20144 | pDEST27-Vinculin | addgene partial sequence | sequence record 26007 | 20144 with pGEX-5
CTGGTTCCGCGTTCTAGATCAACAAGTTTGTACAAAAAAGCAGGCTCCGAATTCGCCCTTGCGATGCCGG
TGTTTCACACGCGTACGATCGAGAGCATCCTGGAGCCGGTGGCGCAGCAGATCTCGCACCTGGTGATTAT
GCACGAGGAGGGCGAGGTGGACGGCAAAGCCATTCCTGACCTCACCGCGCCCGTAGCCGCCGTGCAGGCG
GCCGTCAGCAACCTCGTCCGGGTTGGAAAAGAGACTGTTCAGACCACTGAGGATCAGATTCTGAAGAGAG
ATATGCCACCAGCCTTTATTAAGGTTGAAAATGCTTGCACCAAGCTTGTTCAGGCAGCCCAGATGCTTCA
GTCAGACCCATACTCGGTTCCTGCGCGGGATTACCTCATTGACGGCTCTAGGGGAATCCTTTCTGGCACA
TCTGACCTACTGCTTACCTTCGATGAGGCTGAGGTTCGTAAAATTATTAGGGTTTGCAAAGGAATTTTGG
AATATCTTACAGTGGCAGAGGTAGTGGAAACTATGGAAGACTTGGTCACTTACACAAAGAATCTTGGGCC
AGGAATGACTAAGATGGCCAAAATGATTGATGAGAGACAGCAGGAGTTGACTCACCAGGAACACCGTGTG
ATGTTGGTGAACTCAATGAACACTGTCAAAGAGCTGCTTC
